>Addgene plasmid #228260 | SJZ7-KAN | addgene full sequence | sequence record 454888 | Addgene NGS Result
GACGTCATTTAGGTGACACTATAGAGCGGCCGCCAGCTGAAGCATCGTACGCCGCTGGTCGACGGATCGG
TGACGGTGCCGGCTTAATTAACCCTAGGTGAGGCGCGCCTAGGGATAACAGGGTAATGCACGCGCGATGG
TGCTAAGTTACATATATATATATATATATATATATATATATATAGCCATAGTGATGTCTAAGTAACCTTT
ATGGTATATTTCTTAATGTGGAAAGATACTAGCGCGCGCACCCACACACAAGCTTCGTCTTTTCTTGAAG
AAAAGAGGAAGCTCGCTAAATGGGATTCCACTTTCCGTTCCCTGCCAGCTGATGGAAAAAGGTTAGTGGA
ACGATGAAGAATAAAAAGAGAGATCCACTGAGGTGAAATTTCAGCTGACAGCGAGTTTCATGATCGTGAT
GAACAATGGTAACGAGTTGTGGCTGTTGCCAGGGAGGGTGGTTCTCAACTTTTAATGTATGGCCAAATCG
CTACTTGGGTTTGTTATATAACAAAGAAGAAATAATGAACTGATTCTCTTCCTCCTTCTTGTCCTTTCTT
AATTCTGTTGTAATTACCTTCCTTTGTAATTTTTTTTGTAATTATTCTTCTTAATAATCCAAACAAACAC
ACATATTACAATAATGGGTAAGGAAAAGACTCACGTTTCGAGGCCGCGATTAAATTCCAACATGGATGCT
GATTTATATGGGTATAAATGGGCTCGCGATAATGTCGGGCAATCAGGTGCGACAATCTATCGATTGTATG
GGAAGCCCGATGCGCCAGAGTTGTTTCTGAAACATGGCAAAGGTAGCGTTGCCAATGATGTTACAGATGA
GATGGTCAGACTAAACTGGCTGACGGAATTTATGCCTCTTCCGACCATCAAGCATTTTATCCGTACTCCT
GATGATGCATGGTTACTCACCACTGCGATCCCCGGCAAAACAGCATTCCAGGTATTAGAAGAATATCCTG
ATTCAGGTGAAAATATTGTTGATGCGCTGGCAGTGTTCCTGCGCCGGTTGCATTCGATTCCTGTTTGTAA
TTGTCCTTTTAACAGCGATCGCGTATTTCGTCTCGCTCAGGCGCAATCACGAATGAATAACGGTTTGGTT
GATGCGAGTGATTTTGATGACGAGCGTAATGGCTGGCCTGTTGAACAAGTCTGGAAAGAAATGCATAAGC
TTTTGCCATTCTCACCGGATTCAGTCGTCACTCATGGTGATTTCTCACTTGATAACCTTATTTTTGACGA
GGGGAAATTAATAGGTTGTATTGATGTTGGACGAGTCGGAATCGCAGACCGATACCAGGATCTTGCCATC
CTATGGAACTGCCTCGGTGAGTTTTCTCCTTCATTACAGAAACGGCTTTTTCAAAAATATGGTATTGATA
ATCCTGATATGAATAAATTGCAGTTTCATTTGATGCTCGATGAGTTTTTCTAAGCGATTTAATCTCTAAT
TATTAGTTAAAGTTTTATAAGCATTTTTATGTAACGAAAAATAAATTGGTTCATATTATTACTGCACTGT
CACTTACCATGGAAAGACCAGACAAGAAGTTGCCGACAGTCTGTTGAATTGGCCTGGTTAGGCTTAAGTC
TGGGTCCGCTTCTTTACAAATTTGGAGAATTTCTCTTAAACGATATGTATATTCTTTTCGTTGGAAAAGA
TGTCTTCCAAAAAAAAAACCGATGAATTAGTGGAACCAAGGAAAAAAAAAGAGGTATCCTTGATTAAGGA
ACAGAGCTCGATCCACTAGTGGCCTATGCCCGCGGCCTATAGTGAGTCGTATTAGTTAACTTTTCCATAG
GCTCCGCCCCCCTGACGAGCATCACAAAAATCGACGCTCAAGTCAGAGGTGGCGAAACCCGACAGGACTA
TAAAGATACCAGGCGTTTCCCCCTGGAAGCTCCCTCGTGCGCTCTCCTGTTCCGACCCTGCCGCTTACCG
GATACCTGTCCGCCTTTCTCCCTTCGGGAAGCGTGGCGCTTTCTCATAGCTCACGCTGTAGGTATCTCAG
TTCGGTGTAGGTCGTTCGCTCCAAGCTGGGCTGTGTGCACGAACCCCCCGTTCAGCCCGACCGCTGCGCC
TTATCCGGTAACTATCGTCTTGAGTCCAACCCGGTAAGACACGACTTATCGCCACTGGCAGCAGCCACTG
GTAACAGGATTAGCAGAGCGAGGTATGTAGGCGGTGCTACAGAGTTCTTGAAGTGGTGGCCTAACTACGG
CTACACTAGAAGAACAGTATTTGGTATCTGCGCTCTGCTGAAGCCAGTTACCTTCGGAAAAAGAGTTGGT
AGCTCTTGATCCGGCAAACAAACCACCGCTGGTAGCGGTGGTTTTTTTGTTTGCAAGCAGCAGATTACGC
GCAGAAAAAAAGGATCTCAAGAAGATCCTTTGATCTTTTCTACGGGGTCTGACGCTCAGTGGAACGAAAA
CTCACGTTAAGGGATTTTGGTCATGAGATTATCAAAAAGGATCTTCACCTAGATCCTTTTAAATTAAAAA
TGAAGTTTTAAATCAATCTAAAGTATATATGAGTAAACTTGGTCTGACAGTTACCAATGCTTAATCAGTG
AGGCACCTATCTCAGCGATCTGTCTATTTCGTTCATCCATAGTTGCCTGACTCCCCGTCGTGTAGATAAC
TACGATACGGGAGGGCTTACCATCTGGCCCCAGTGCTGCAATGATACCGCGAGACCCACGCTCACCGGCT
CCAGATTTATCAGCAATAAACCAGCCAGCCGGAAGGGCCGAGCGCAGAAGTGGTCCTGCAACTTTATCCG
CCTCCATCCAGTCTATTAATTGTTGCCGGGAAGCTAGAGTAAGTAGTTCGCCAGTTAATAGTTTGCGCAA
CGTTGTTGCCATTGCTACAGGCATCGTGGTGTCACGCTCGTCGTTTGGTATGGCTTCATTCAGCTCCGGT
TCCCAACGATCAAGGCGAGTTACATGATCCCCCATGTTGTGCAAAAAAGCGGTTAGCTCCTTCGGTCCTC
CGATCGTTGTCAGAAGTAAGTTGGCCGCAGTGTTATCACTCATGGTTATGGCAGCACTGCATAATTCTCT
TACTGTCATGCCATCCGTAAGATGCTTTTCTGTGACTGGTGAGTACTCAACCAAGTCATTCTGAGAATAG
TGTATGCGGCGACCGAGTTGCTCTTGCCCGGCGTCAATACGGGATAATACCGCGCCACATAGCAGAACTT
TAAAAGTGCTCATCATTGGAAAACGTTCTTCGGGGCGAAAACTCTCAAGGATCTTACCGCTGTTGAGATC
CAGTTCGATGTAACCCACTCGTGCACCCAACTGATCTTCAGCATCTTTTACTTTCACCAGCGTTTCTGGG
TGAGCAAAAACAGGAAGGCAAAATGCCGCAAAAAAGGGAATAAGGGCGACACGGAAATGTTGAATACTCA
TACTCTTCCTTTTTCAATATTATTGAAGCATTTATCAGGGTTATTGTCTCATGAGCGGATACATATTTGA
ATGTATTTAGAAAAATAAACAAATAGGGGTTCCGCG
Features (pLannotate 1.2.2; 6 found; start..end, strand, type, name):
      7..25      +  promoter       SP6 promoter: promoter for bacteriophage SP6 RNA polymerase
    644..1453    +  CDS            KanR: aminoglycoside phosphotransferase; aph(3')-Ia; confers resistance to kanamycin
   1786..1804    -  promoter       T7 promoter: promoter for bacteriophage T7 RNA polymerase
   1812..2400    -  rep_origin     ori: high-copy-number ColE1/pMB1/pBR322/pUC origin of replication
   2571..3431    -  CDS            AmpR: β-lactamase; bla; confers resistance to ampicillin, carbenicillin, and related antibiotics
   3432..3536    -  promoter       AmpR promoter: bla
