[The description below was written by a language model from this plasmid's Addgene catalogue record and pLannotate feature annotations shown in this document.]
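Description:
SJZ7-KAN is a small (about 3.5 kb) template plasmid built on the SJZ7 backbone and catalogued as a yeast expression vector. Its stated role is to supply a selectable marker cassette for gene knockout in Saccharomyces cerevisiae. It is propagated in E. coli as a high-copy plasmid through a ColE1/pUC-type origin of replication and selected with ampicillin via a β-lactamase gene driven by its native bla promoter. The feature table shows no yeast replication origin or centromere. This fits a plasmid meant to serve as a PCR template rather than to be maintained in yeast.

The payload is a 1,626 bp kan insert of E. coli origin. Its coding sequence is annotated as the aminoglycoside phosphotransferase aph(3')-Ia, which confers kanamycin resistance in bacteria and G418 resistance in yeast. According to the catalogue entry, the gene is expressed from the S. cerevisiae GPM1 promoter, a glycolytic gene promoter. The automated annotation did not label this promoter or any terminator, although unannotated sequence lies on both sides of the coding region where such elements would sit. The cassette is flanked by SP6 and T7 bacteriophage promoters that face inward; these short standard sequences are commonly used as sequencing primer sites, but the record does not say how they are used here.

In typical use, such a cassette is amplified with primers carrying homology to a target locus, and the product is transformed into yeast to replace the gene by homologous recombination, with G418 selecting the integrants. The associated publication describes a set of template plasmids optimized for deleting multiple genes in the same strain.
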