Addgene plasmid #228260: SJZ7-KAN
Purpose: Template plasmid for yeast gene knockout, confers antibiotic resistance to G418
Depositing lab: Zhiping Xie. Depositing organization: Shanghai Jiao Tong University. Publication: Template plasmids optimized for deletion of multiple genes in yeast Saccharomyces cerevisiae. Feng Y-H, Song J-Z, Zhu J, Xie Z. Microbiol Spectr. 2024 Oct 10:e0132024. doi: 10.1128/spectrum.01320-24. PubMed 39387598.
Backbone
  Vector backbone: SJZ7
  Vector type: Yeast Expression
Growth in bacteria
  Bacterial resistance: Ampicillin, 100 μg/mL
  Growth temperature: 37°C
  Growth strain: DH5alpha
  Copy number: High Copy
Gene/Insert
  Gene/Insert name: kan
  Species: Escherichia coli
  Insert size (bp): 1626
  Promoter: GPM1 S.c.
  Cloning method: Other
Terms and licenses: Academic/Nonprofit Terms; Industry Terms: Not Available to Industry
How to cite: SJZ7-KAN was a gift from Zhiping Xie (Addgene plasmid # 228260 ; http://n2t.net/addgene:228260 ; RRID:Addgene_228260)
