>Addgene plasmid #228260 | SJZ7-KAN | depositor partial sequence | sequence record 447987 | kan
ATGGGTAAGGAAAAGACTCACGTTTCGAGGCCGCGATTAAATTCCAACATGGATGCTGATTTATATGGGT
ATAAATGGGCTCGCGATAATGTCGGGCAATCAGGTGCGACAATCTATCGATTGTATGGGAAGCCCGATGC
GCCAGAGTTGTTTCTGAAACATGGCAAAGGTAGCGTTGCCAATGATGTTACAGATGAGATGGTCAGACTA
AACTGGCTGACGGAATTTATGCCTCTTCCGACCATCAAGCATTTTATCCGTACTCCTGATGATGCATGGT
TACTCACCACTGCGATCCCCGGCAAAACAGCATTCCAGGTATTAGAAGAATATCCTGATTCAGGTGAAAA
TATTGTTGATGCGCTGGCAGTGTTCCTGCGCCGGTTGCATTCGATTCCTGTTTGTAATTGTCCTTTTAAC
AGCGATCGCGTATTTCGTCTCGCTCAGGCGCAATCACGAATGAATAACGGTTTGGTTGATGCGAGTGATT
TTGATGACGAGCGTAATGGCTGGCCTGTTGAACAAGTCTGGAAAGAAATGCATAAGCTTTTGCCATTCTC
ACCGGATTCAGTCGTCACTCATGGTGATTTCTCACTTGATAACCTTATTTTTGACGAGGGGAAATTAATA
GGTTGTATTGATGTTGGACGAGTCGGAATCGCAGACCGATACCAGGATCTTGCCATCCTATGGAACTGCC
TCGGTGAGTTTTCTCCTTCATTACAGAAACGGCTTTTTCAAAAATATGGTATTGATAATCCTGATATGAA
TAAATTGCAGTTTCATTTGATGCTCGATGAGTTTTTCTAA
